Addgene plasmid #12063: pAG187 RIPK4 3'UTR
Depositing lab: David Bartel. Depositing organization: Whitehead Institute for Biomedical Research. Publication: The widespread impact of mammalian MicroRNAs on mRNA repression and evolution. Farh KK, Grimson A, Jan C, Lewis BP, Johnston WK, Lim LP, Burge CB, Bartel DP. Science. 2005 Dec 16. 310(5755):1817-21. 10.1126/science.1121158 PubMed 16308420.
Backbone
  Vector backbone: pIS2
  Backbone manufacturer: pIS2 derived from pRL-SV40 (Promega)
  Backbone size w/o insert (bp): 3700
  Vector type: Mammalian Expression, Luciferase
Growth in bacteria
  Bacterial resistance: Ampicillin, 100 μg/mL
  Growth temperature: 37°C
  Growth strain: DH5alpha
  Copy number: High Copy
Gene/Insert
  Gene/Insert name: N20 3'UTR (alt name: RIPK4)
  Species: H. sapiens (human)
  Insert size (bp): 825
  GenBank ID: NM_020639
  Entrez Gene: RIPK4 (a.k.a. ANKK2, ANKRD3, CHANDS, DIK, NKRD3, PKK, PPS2, RIP4)
  Cloning method: Restriction Enzyme; 5′ cloning site SacI (not destroyed); 3′ cloning site SpeI (not destroyed)
  Sequencing primers: 5′ EBV rev primer (GTGGTTTGTCCAAACTCATC)
Terms and licenses: Academic/Nonprofit Terms; Industry Terms: Not Available to Industry
Depositor comments: RIPK4 3'UTR in renilla luciferase reporter plasmid.
How to cite: pAG187 RIPK4 3'UTR was a gift from David Bartel (Addgene plasmid # 12063 ; http://n2t.net/addgene:12063 ; RRID:Addgene_12063)
