[The description below was written by a language model from this plasmid's Addgene catalogue record and pLannotate feature annotations shown in this document.]
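Description:
pAG187 RIPK4 3'UTR is a mammalian Renilla luciferase reporter plasmid carrying the 3' untranslated region of human RIPK4 (listed in the record as "N20 3'UTR") downstream of the luciferase coding sequence. It is built on pIS2, a derivative of the commercial pRL-SV40 vector. It is propagated in E. coli as a high-copy plasmid through a ColE1/pUC-type origin, with ampicillin selection provided by the β-lactamase gene under its own promoter. The depositor's full sequence is about 4.55 kb, consistent with the roughly 3.7 kb backbone plus the 825 bp insert.

The expression unit starts with the SV40 enhancer and early promoter, followed by a chimeric β-globin/immunoglobulin heavy chain intron that promotes efficient processing and expression of the transcript in mammalian cells. A T7 promoter just upstream of the Rluc open reading frame would also allow in vitro transcription. The RIPK4 UTR fragment was cloned between SacI and SpeI sites, both retained. The feature table does not annotate it, but an unannotated stretch lies between the end of Rluc and the SV40 polyadenylation signal, which is where the insert would be expected. The poly(A) signal and an adjacent small large T antigen fragment are annotated on the minus strand, which is the usual annotation orientation for the SV40 late polyadenylation region in this vector family.

Because the UTR becomes part of the luciferase mRNA, Renilla activity reports on post-transcriptional regulation acting through that sequence. The associated publication concerns microRNA-mediated repression of mammalian mRNAs, so the construct was presumably used in transfection assays testing microRNA targeting of the RIPK4 UTR. The record does not name the microRNA or target sites examined.
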