Features (pLannotate 1.2.2; 9 found; start..end, strand, type, name):
     62..419     +  promoter       SV40 promoter: SV40 enhancer and early promoter
    489..621     +  intron         chimeric intron: chimera between introns from human β-globin and immunoglobulin heavy chain genes
    666..684     +  promoter       T7 promoter: promoter for bacteriophage T7 RNA polymerase
    694..1629    +  CDS            Rluc: luciferase from the anthozoan coelenterate Renilla reniformis (sea pansy)
   2505..2626    -  polyA_signal   SV40 poly(A) signal: SV40 polyadenylation signal
   2649..2717    -  CDS            large T antigen (fragment): large T antigen from SV40 (simian virus 40)
   2759..2863    +  promoter       AmpR promoter: bla
   2864..3724    +  CDS            AmpR: β-lactamase; bla; confers resistance to ampicillin, carbenicillin, and related antibiotics
   3895..4483    +  rep_origin     ori: high-copy-number ColE1/pMB1/pBR322/pUC origin of replication
>Addgene plasmid #12063 | pAG187 RIPK4 3'UTR | depositor full sequence | sequence record 7208 | Author sequence
AGATCTGCGCAGCACCATGGCCTGAAATAACCTCTGAAAGAGGAACTTGGTTAGGTACCTTCTGAGGCGG
AAAGAACCAGCTGTGGAATGTGTGTCAGTTAGGGTGTGGAAAGTCCCCAGGCTCCCCAGCAGGCAGAAGT
ATGCAAAGCATGCATCTCAATTAGTCAGCAACCAGGTGTGGAAAGTCCCCAGGCTCCCCAGCAGGCAGAA
GTATGCAAAGCATGCATCTCAATTAGTCAGCAACCATAGTCCCGCCCCTAACTCCGCCCATCCCGCCCCT
AACTCCGCCCAGTTCCGCCCATTCTCCGCCCCATGGCTGACTAATTTTTTTTATTTATGCAGAGGCCGAG
GCCGCCTCGGCCTCTGAGCTATTCCAGAAGTAGTGAGGAGGCTTTTTTGGAGGCCTAGGCTTTTGCAAAA
AGCTTGATTCTTCTGACACAACAGTCTCGAACTTAAGCTGCAGAAGTTGGTCGTGAGGCACTGGGCAGGT
AAGTATCAAGGTTACAAGACAGGTTTAAGGAGACCAATAGAAACTGGGCTTGTCGAGACAGAGAAGACTC
TTGCGTTTCTGATAGGCACCTATTGGTCTTACTGACATCCACTTTGCCTTTCTCTCCACAGGTGTCCACT
CCCAGTTCAATTACAGCTCTTAAGGCTAGAGTACTTAATACGACTCACTATAGGCTAGCCACCATGACTT
CGAAAGTTTATGATCCAGAACAAAGGAAACGGATGATAACTGGTCCGCAGTGGTGGGCCAGATGTAAACA
AATGAATGTTCTTGATTCATTTATTAATTATTATGATTCAGAAAAACATGCAGAAAATGCTGTTATTTTT
TTACATGGTAACGCGGCCTCTTCTTATTTATGGCGACATGTTGTGCCACATATTGAGCCAGTAGCGCGGT
GTATTATACCAGACCTTATTGGTATGGGCAAATCAGGCAAATCTGGTAATGGTTCTTATAGGTTACTTGA
TCATTACAAATATCTTACTGCATGGTTTGAACTTCTTAATTTACCAAAGAAGATCATTTTTGTCGGCCAT
GATTGGGGTGCTTGTTTGGCATTTCATTATAGCTATGAGCATCAAGATAAGATCAAAGCAATAGTTCACG
CTGAAAGTGTAGTAGATGTGATTGAATCATGGGATGAATGGCCTGATATTGAAGAAGATATTGCGTTGAT
CAAATCTGAAGAAGGAGAAAAAATGGTTTTGGAGAATAACTTCTTCGTGGAAACCATGTTGCCATCAAAA
ATCATGAGAAAGTTAGAACCAGAAGAATTTGCAGCATATCTTGAACCATTCAAAGAGAAAGGTGAAGTTC
GTCGTCCAACATTATCATGGCCTCGTGAAATCCCGTTAGTAAAAGGTGGTAAACCTGACGTTGTACAAAT
TGTTAGGAATTATAATGCTTATCTACGTGCAAGTGATGATTTACCAAAAATGTTTATTGAATCGGACCCA
GGATTCTTTTCCAATGCTATTGTTGAAGGTGCCAAGAAGTTTCCTAATACTGAATTTGTCAAAGTAAAAG
GTCTTCATTTTTCGCAAGAAGATGCACCTGATGAAATGGGAAAATATATCAAATCGTTCGTTGAGCGAGT
TCTCAAAAATGAACAATAATTCTAGGAGCTCTTTATGCAACAAGGAACGAATGGTAGCAGCCAGCTTTGC
GGGGCGTATGTGTGGCCAGCTCTTAACCATTCCAGTCTATTACTTGGGTGAGTCCTTGTGGACAACCACA
CACACGTGCCCACATGGTACTAGCTGCCGTTCGTTTCTCGTTGCCTAAGATGTTTTGGCAACTCTAGAGC
CACAGGCCTAAGTCATTAAAAAATTCTCCCTTTGTAACCTCAGTGCTGGGGACTGAGGCGAGCCCCCTCA
GGTCGCTGGAGTGCACCAGTCTTGGGGAAGAGGTGCAGGAGAAGCTGTGTTTTTTATCTCCACACGCAGT
ATGAAGATAAAATTACATAGTATTACCTAGACATAGACAGTATTACCTAGGTAGATGCACTGCTCACCTG
CGCCCTTCCCAGCTCTCATTTTTGTTAGGTGATTTGGGATAGGGATAGTGTTTTGGGGTATGGGGGGAGT
GTTTCTGACCTGCTTTGCAGACGTGCCTCCGCACCTCAGCAGTTTGGGGTGTGGCCCCAGGGCGGTTCTT
GGATGTAAAAGATGTGGCCATCTAGCCTCGTAACTTCACTGTCACCTGTGTCCCATAGGGTGCCTTCTGA
ATACTGTTATTAGAATAAGTTTGTTGCAGAACGTGACCCTGCGTGCAAACATGTACCGTGGCCTGGTATA
TGATAGAGATTGATATTAATGTACCATGTATGTTAATGTGAATCTGTGGGCAGGATACTTTTCCATGGCA
GGAAATATCCAAGCTGTTGAAACTGGCTATGTTTTAATATGCCTCATTGTGCCTTTACTGTTGTGTGGAC
TGCGTGAGGGACAAGAAACTAGTGTTCTAGAGCGGCCGCTTCGAGCAGACATGATAAGATACATTGATGA
GTTTGGACAAACCACAACTAGAATGCAGTGAAAAAAATGCTTTATTTGTGAAATTTGTGATGCTATTGCT
TTATTTGTAACCATTATAAGCTGCAATAAACAAGTTAACAACAACAATTGCATTCATTTTATGTTTCAGG
TTCAGGGGGAGGTGTGGGAGGTTTTTTAAAGCAAGTAAAACCTCTACAAATGTGGTAAAATCGATAAGGA
TCCAGGTGGCACTTTTCGGGGAAATGTGCGCGGAACCCCTATTTGTTTATTTTTCTAAATACATTCAAAT
ATGTATCCGCTCATGAGACAATAACCCTGATAAATGCTTCAATAATATTGAAAAAGGAAGAGTATGAGTA
TTCAACATTTCCGTGTCGCCCTTATTCCCTTTTTTGCGGCATTTTGCCTTCCTGTTTTTGCTCACCCAGA
AACGCTGGTGAAAGTAAAAGATGCTGAAGATCAGTTGGGTGCACGAGTGGGTTACATCGAACTGGATCTC
AACAGCGGTAAGATCCTTGAGAGTTTTCGCCCCGAAGAACGTTTTCCAATGATGAGCACTTTTAAAGTTC
TGCTATGTGGCGCGGTATTATCCCGTATTGACGCCGGGCAAGAGCAACTCGGTCGCCGCATACACTATTC
TCAGAATGACTTGGTTGAGTACTCACCAGTCACAGAAAAGCATCTTACGGATGGCATGACAGTAAGAGAA
TTATGCAGTGCTGCCATAACCATGAGTGATAACACTGCGGCCAACTTACTTCTGACAACGATCGGAGGAC
CGAAGGAGCTAACCGCTTTTTTGCACAACATGGGGGATCATGTAACTCGCCTTGATCGTTGGGAACCGGA
GCTGAATGAAGCCATACCAAACGACGAGCGTGACACCACGATGCCTGTAGCAATGGCAACAACGTTGCGC
AAACTATTAACTGGCGAACTACTTACTCTAGCTTCCCGGCAACAATTAATAGACTGGATGGAGGCGGATA
AAGTTGCAGGACCACTTCTGCGCTCGGCCCTTCCGGCTGGCTGGTTTATTGCTGATAAATCTGGAGCCGG
TGAGCGTGGGTCTCGCGGTATCATTGCAGCACTGGGGCCAGATGGTAAGCCCTCCCGTATCGTAGTTATC
TACACGACGGGGAGTCAGGCAACTATGGATGAACGAAATAGACAGATCGCTGAGATAGGTGCCTCACTGA
TTAAGCATTGGTAACTGTCAGACCAAGTTTACTCATATATACTTTAGATTGATTTAAAACTTCATTTTTA
ATTTAAAAGGATCTAGGTGAAGATCCTTTTTGATAATCTCATGACCAAAATCCCTTAACGTGAGTTTTCG
TTCCACTGAGCGTCAGACCCCGTAGAAAAGATCAAAGGATCTTCTTGAGATCCTTTTTTTCTGCGCGTAA
TCTGCTGCTTGCAAACAAAAAAACCACCGCTACCAGCGGTGGTTTGTTTGCCGGATCAAGAGCTACCAAC
TCTTTTTCCGAAGGTAACTGGCTTCAGCAGAGCGCAGATACCAAATACTGTTCTTCTAGTGTAGCCGTAG
TTAGGCCACCACTTCAAGAACTCTGTAGCACCGCCTACATACCTCGCTCTGCTAATCCTGTTACCAGTGG
CTGCTGCCAGTGGCGATAAGTCGTGTCTTACCGGGTTGGACTCAAGACGATAGTTACCGGATAAGGCGCA
GCGGTCGGGCTGAACGGGGGGTTCGTGCACACAGCCCAGCTTGGAGCGAACGACCTACACCGAACTGAGA
TACCTACAGCGTGAGCTATGAGAAAGCGCCACGCTTCCCGAAGGGAGAAAGGCGGACAGGTATCCGGTAA
GCGGCAGGGTCGGAACAGGAGAGCGCACGAGGGAGCTTCCAGGGGGAAACGCCTGGTATCTTTATAGTCC
TGTCGGGTTTCGCCACCTCTGACTTGAGCGTCGATTTTTGTGATGCTCGTCAGGGGGGCGGAGCCTATGG
AAAAACGCCAGCAACGCGGCCTTTTTACGGTTCCTGGCCTTTTGCTGGCCTTTTGCTCACATGGCTCGAC
