>Addgene plasmid #12063 | pAG187 RIPK4 3'UTR | addgene partial sequence | sequence record 18656 | 12063 with EBV-rev
GTCTGCTCGAGCGGCCGCTCTAGAACAACTAGTTTCTTGTCCCTCACGCAGTCCACACAACAGTAAAGGC
ACAATGAGGCATATTAAAACATAGCCAGTTTCAACAGCTTGGATATTTCCTGCCATGGAAAAGTATCCTG
CCCACAGATTCACATTAACATACATGGTACATTAATATCAATCTCTATCATATACCAGGCCACGGTACAT
GTTTGCACGCAGGGTCACGTTCTGCAACAAACTTATTCTAATAACAGTATTCAGAAGGCACCCTATGGGA
CACAGGTGACAGTGAAGTTACGAGGCTAGATGGCCACATCTTTTACATCCAAGAACCGCCCTGGGGCCAC
ACCCCAAACTGCTGAGGTGCGGAGGCACGTCTGCAAAGCAGGTCAGAAACACTCCCCCCATACCCCAAAA
CACTATCCCTATCCCAAATCACCTAACAAAAATGAGAGCTGGGAAGGGCGCAGGTGAGCAGTGCATCTAC
CTAGGTAATACTGTCTATGTCTAGGTAATACTATGTAATTTTATCTTCATACTGCGTGTGGAGATAAAAA
ACACAGCTTCTCCTGCACCTCTTCCCCAAGACTGGTGCACTCCAGCGACCTGAGGGGGCTCGCCTCAGTC
CCCAGCACTGAGGTTACAAAGGGAGAATTTTTTAATGACTC
